>Addgene plasmid #221992 | TL1 DdCBE A1 (DddA6-C) | addgene full sequence | sequence record 438712 | Addgene NGS Result
GCACATTTCCCCGAAAAGTGCCACCTGACGTCGACGGATCGGGAGATCTCCCGATCCCCTATGGTGCACT
CTCAGTACAATCTGCTCTGATGCCGCATAGTTAAGCCAGTATCTGCTCCCTGCTTGTGTGTTGGAGGTCG
CTGAGTAGTGCGCGAGCAAAATTTAAGCTACAACAAGGCAAGGCTTGACCGACAATTGCATGAAGAATCT
GCTTAGGGTTAGGCGTTTTGCGCTGCTTCGCGATGTACGGGCCAGATATACGCGTTGACATTGATTATTG
ACTAGTTATTAATAGTAATCAATTACGGGGTCATTAGTTCATAGCCCATATATGGAGTTCCGCGTTACAT
AACTTACGGTAAATGGCCCGCCTGGCTGACCGCCCAACGACCCCCGCCCATTGACGTCAATAATGACGTA
TGTTCCCATAGTAACGCCAATAGGGACTTTCCATTGACGTCAATGGGTGGAGTATTTACGGTAAACTGCC
CACTTGGCAGTACATCAAGTGTATCATATGCCAAGTACGCCCCCTATTGACGTCAATGACGGTAAATGGC
CCGCCTGGCATTATGCCCAGTACATGACCTTATGGGACTTTCCTACTTGGCAGTACATCTACGTATTAGT
CATCGCTATTACCATGGTGATGCGGTTTTGGCAGTACATCAATGGGCGTGGATAGCGGTTTGACTCACGG
GGATTTCCAAGTCTCCACCCCATTGACGTCAATGGGAGTTTGTTTTGGCACCAAAATCAACGGGACTTTC
CAAAATGTCGTAACAACTCCGCCCCATTGACGCAAATGGGCGGTAGGCGTGTACGGTGGGAGGTCTATAT
AAGCAGAGCTCTCTGGCTAACTAGAGAACCCACTGCTTACTGGCTTATCGAAATTAATACGACTCACTAT
AGGGAGACCCAAGCTGGCTAGCACCATGGCCTCCGTTCTGACCCCGCTGCTGCTGCGTGGCCTGACCGGC
TCCGCTCGTCGTCTGCCAGTTCCGCGTGCGAAAATCCATTCCCTGGACTACAAAGACCATGACGGTGATT
ATAAAGATCATGACATCGATTACAAGGATGACGATGACAAGATGGACATCGCGGATCTGCGTACCCTGGG
TTACAGCCAGCAGCAGCAGGAGAAGATCAAGCCAAAGGTGCGCAGCACCGTGGCCCAGCACCATGAAGCT
CTGGTGGGTCACGGCTTCACCCACGCGCACATCGTGGCTCTGAGCCAGCACCCAGCCGCGCTGGGTACCG
TGGCCGTGAAATATCAGGACATGATTGCTGCCCTGCCAGAGGCTACCCATGAAGCGATTGTGGGTGTGGG
CAAGCAGTGGAGCGGTGCTCGTGCGCTGGAGGCCCTGCTGACCGTGGCCGGTGAACTGCGTGGCCCGCCG
CTGCAGCTGGATACCGGCCAGCTGCTGAAAATCGCGAAACGTGGCGGTGTGACCGCTGTGGAAGCTGTGC
ATGCCTGGCGTAATGCTCTGACCGGTGCCCCCCTGAACCTGACCCCGGACCAAGTGGTGGCTATCGCCAG
CAACATTGGCGGCAAGCAAGCGCTCGAAACGGTGCAGCGGCTGTTGCCGGTGCTGTGCCAGGACCATGGC
CTGACTCCGGACCAAGTGGTGGCTATCGCCAGCCACGATGGCGGCAAGCAAGCGCTCGAAACGGTGCAGC
GGCTGTTGCCGGTGCTGTGCCAGGACCATGGCCTGACCCCGGACCAAGTGGTGGCTATCGCCAGCAACAT
TGGCGGCAAGCAAGCGCTCGAAACGGTGCAGCGGCTGTTGCCGGTGCTGTGCCAGGACCATGGCCTGACC
CCGGACCAAGTGGTGGCTATCGCCAGCAACAATGGCGGCAAGCAAGCGCTCGAAACGGTGCAGCGGCTGT
TGCCGGTGCTGTGCCAGGACCATGGCCTGACCCCGGACCAAGTGGTGGCTATCGCCAGCAACAATGGCGG
CAAGCAAGCGCTCGAAACGGTGCAGCGGCTGTTGCCGGTGCTGTGCCAGGACCATGGCCTGACCCCGGAC
CAAGTGGTGGCTATCGCCAGCAACAATGGCGGCAAGCAAGCGCTCGAAACGGTGCAGCGGCTGTTGCCGG
TGCTGTGCCAGGACCATGGCCTGACCCCGGACCAAGTGGTGGCTATCGCCAGCAACGGTGGCGGCAAGCA
AGCGCTCGAAACGGTGCAGCGGCTGTTGCCGGTGCTGTGCCAGGACCATGGCCTCACACCCGATCAGGTC
GTGGCTATCGCCAGCAACGGTGGCGGCAAGCAAGCGCTCGAAACGGTGCAGCGGCTGTTGCCGGTGCTGT
GCCAGGACCATGGCCTGACCCCGGACCAAGTGGTGGCTATCGCCAGCAACGGTGGCGGCAAGCAAGCGCT
CGAAACGGTGCAGCGGCTGTTGCCGGTGCTGTGCCAGGACCATGGCCTGACCCCGGACCAAGTGGTGGCT
ATCGCCAGCAACAATGGCGGCAAGCAAGCGCTCGAAACGGTGCAGCGGCTGTTGCCGGTGCTGTGCCAGG
ACCATGGCCTGACCCCGGACCAAGTGGTGGCTATCGCCAGCAACGGTGGCGGCAAGCAAGCGCTCGAAAC
GGTGCAGCGGCTGTTGCCGGTGCTGTGCCAGGACCATGGCCTGACCCCGGACCAAGTGGTGGCTATCGCC
AGCAACGGTGGCGGCAAGCAAGCGCTCGAAACGGTGCAGCGGCTGTTGCCGGTGCTGTGCCAGGACCATG
GCCTGACCCCGGACCAAGTGGTGGCTATCGCCAGCAACATTGGCGGCAAGCAAGCGCTCGAAACGGTGCA
GCGGCTGTTGCCGGTGCTGTGCCAGGACCATGGCCTGACCCCGGACCAAGTGGTGGCTATCGCCAGCAAC
ATTGGCGGCAAGCAAGCGCTCGAAACGGTGCAGCGGCTGTTGCCGGTGCTGTGCCAGGACCATGGCCTGA
CCCCGGACCAAGTGGTGGCTATCGCCAGCAACAATGGCGGCAAGCAAGCGCTCGAAAGCATTGTGGCCCA
GCTGAGCCGGCCTGATCCGGCGTTGGCCGCGTTGACCAACGATCACCTGGTGGCCCTGGCCTGCCTGGGC
GGTCGTCCGGCCCTGGATGCGGTGAAGAAAGGCCTGGGTGGATCCGCCATTCCAGTGAAGCGCGGCGCTA
CCGGTGAAACCAAAGTGTTTATCGGTAACAGCAACAGCCCGAAGAGCCCGACCAAAGGCGGTTGCTCTGG
CGGCTCAACTAATCTGAGCGACATCATTGAGAAGGAGACTGGGAAACAGCTGGTCATTCAGGAGTCCATC
CTGATGCTGCCTGAGGAGGTGGAGGAAGTGATCGGCAACAAGCCAGAGTCTGACATCCTGGTGCACACCG
CCTACGACGAGTCCACAGATGAGAATGTGATGCTGCTGACCTCTGACGCCCCCGAGTATAAGCCTTGGGC
CCTGGTCATCCAGGATTCTAACGGCGAGAATAAGATCAAGATGCTGTGATAAGGGGTCTTTGTCCTCTGT
ACTGTCTCTCTCCTTGCCCCTAACCCAAAAAGCTTCATTTTTCTGTGTAGGCTGCACAAGAGCCTTGATT
GAAGATATATTCTTTCTGAACAGTATTTAAGGTTTCCAATAAAATGTACACCCCTCAGAACTTCTGAGGC
GGAAAGAACCAGCTGGGGCTCTAGGGGGTATCCCC
[124 nt withheld, positions 3676-3799]
C
[91 nt withheld, positions 3801-3891]
A
[49 nt withheld, positions 3893-3941]
CCTTTGACGTTGGAGTCCACGTTCTTT
[37 nt withheld, positions 3969-4005]
ACCCTATCTCGGTCTATTCTTTTGATTTATAAGGGATTTTGCCGATTTCGGCCTATTGGTTAAAAAATGA
GCTGATTTAACAAAAATTTAACGCGAATTAATTCTGTGGAATGTGTGTCAGTTAGGGTGTGGAAAGTCCC
CAGGCTCCCCAGCAGGCAGAAGTATGCAAAGCATGCATCTCAATTAGTCAGCAACCAGGTGTGGAAAGTC
CCCAGGCTCCCCAGCAGGCAGAAGTATGCAAAGCATGCATCTCAATTAGTCAGCAACCATAGTCCCGCCC
CTAACTCCGCCCATCCCGCCCCTAACTCCGCCCAGTTCCGCCCATTCTCCGCCCCATGGCTGACTAATTT
TTTTTATTTATGCAGAGGCCGAGGCCGCCTCTGCCTCTGAGCTATTCCAGAAGTAGTGAGGAGGCTTTTT
TGGAGGCCTAGGCTTTTGCAAAAAGCTCCCGGGAGCTTGTATATCCATTTTCGGATCTGATCAGCACGTG
TTGACAATTAATCATCGGCATAGTATATCGGCATAGTATAATACGACAAGGTGAGGAACTAAACCATGGC
CAAGCCTTTGTCTCAAGAAGAATCCACCCTCATTGAAAGAGCAACGGCTACAATCAACAGCATCCCCATC
TCTGAAGACTACAGCGTCGCCAGCGCAGCTCTCTCTAGCGACGGCCGCATCTTCACTGGTGTCAATGTAT
ATCATTTTACTGGGGGACCTTGTGCAGAACTCGTGGTGCTGGGCACTGCTGCTGCTGCGGCAGCTGGCAA
CCTGACTTGTATCGTCGCGATCGGAAATGAGAACAGGGGCATCTTGAGCCCCTGCGGACGGTGCCGACAG
GTGCTTCTCGATCTGCATCCTGGGATCAAAGCCATAGTGAAGGACAGTGATGGACAGCCGACGGCAGTTG
GGATTCGTGAATTGCTGCCCTCTGGTTATGTGTGGGAGGGCTAAGCACTTCGTGGCCGAGGAGCAGGACT
GACACGTGCTACGAGATTTCGATTCCACCGCCGCCTTCTATGAAAGGTTGGGCTTCGGAATCGTTTTCCG
GGACGCCGGCTGGATGATCCTCCAGCGCGGGGATCTCATGCTGGAGTTCTTCGCCCACCCCAACTTGTTT
ATTGCAGCTTATAATGGTTACAAATAAAGCAATAGCATCACAAATTTCACAAATAAAGCATTTTTTTCAC
TGCATTCTAGTTGTGGTTTGTCCAAACTCATCAATGTATCTTATCATGTCTGTATACCGTCGACCTCTAG
CTAGAGCTTGGCGTAATCATGGTCATAGCTGTTTCCTGTGTGAAATTGTTATCCGCTCACAATTCCACAC
AACATACGAGCCGGAAGCATAAAGTGTAAAGCCTGGGGTGCCTAATGAGTGAGCTAACTCACATTAATTG
CGTTGCGCTCACTGCCCGCTTTCCAGTCGGGAAACCTGTCGTGCCAGCTGCATTAATGAATCGGCCAACG
CGCGGGGAGAGGCGGTTTGCGTATTGGGCGCTCTTCCGCTTCCTCGCTCACTGACTCGCTGCGCTCGGTC
GTTCGGCTGCGGCGAGCGGTATCAGCTCACTCAAAGGCGGTAATACGGTTATCCACAGAATCAGGGGATA
ACGCAGGAAAGAACATGTGAGCAAAAGGCCAGCAAAAGGCCAGGAACCGTAAAAAGGCCGCGTTGCTGGC
GTTTTTCCATAGGCTCCGCCCCCCTGACGAGCATCACAAAAATCGACGCTCAAGTCAGAGGTGGCGAAAC
CCGACAGGACTATAAAGATACCAGGCGTTTCCCCCTGGAAGCTCCCTCGTGCGCTCTCCTGTTCCGACCC
TGCCGCTTACCGGATACCTGTCCGCCTTTCTCCCTTCGGGAAGCGTGGCGCTTTCTCATAGCTCACGCTG
TAGGTATCTCAGTTCGGTGTAGGTCGTTCGCTCCAAGCTGGGCTGTGTGCACGAACCCCCCGTTCAGCCC
GACCGCTGCGCCTTATCCGGTAACTATCGTCTTGAGTCCAACCCGGTAAGACACGACTTATCGCCACTGG
CAGCAGCCACTGGTAACAGGATTAGCAGAGCGAGGTATGTAGGCGGTGCTACAGAGTTCTTGAAGTGGTG
GCCTAACTACGGCTACACTAGAAGAACAGTATTTGGTATCTGCGCTCTGCTGAAGCCAGTTACCTTCGGA
AAAAGAGTTGGTAGCTCTTGATCCGGCAAACAAACCACCGCTGGTAGCGGTGGTTTTTTTGTTTGCAAGC
AGCAGATTACGCGCAGAAAAAAAGGATCTCAAGAAGATCCTTTGATCTTTTCTACGGGGTCTGACGCTCA
GTGGAACGAAAACTCACGTTAAGGGATTTTGGTCATGAGATTATCAAAAAGGATCTTCACCTAGATCCTT
TTAAATTAAAAATGAAGTTTTAAATCAATCTAAAGTATATATGAGTAAACTTGGTCTGACAGTTACCAAT
GTTTAATCAGTGAGGCACCTATCTCAGCGATCTGTCTATTTCGTTCATCCATAGTTGCCTGACTCCCCGT
CGTGTAGATAACTACGATACGGGAGGGCTTACCATCTGGCCCCAGTGCTGCAATGATACCGCGAGACCCA
CGCTCACCGGCTCCAGATTTATCAGCAATAAACCAGCCAGCCGGAAGGGCCGAGCGCAGAAGTGGTCCTG
CAACTTTATCCGCCTCCATCCAGTCTATTAATTGTTGCCGGGAAGCTAGAGTAAGTAGTTCGCCAGTTAA
TAGTTTGCGCAACGTTGTTGCCATTGCTACAGGCATCGTGGTGTCACGCTCGTCGTTTGGTATGGCTTCA
TTCAGCTCCGGTTCCCAACGATCAAGGCGAGTTACATGATCCCCCATGTTGTGCAAAAAAGCGGTTAGCT
CCTTCGGTCCTCCGATCGTTGTCAGAAGTAAGTTGGCCGCAGTGTTATCACTCATGGTTATGGCAGCACT
GCATAATTCTCTTACTGTCATGCCATCCGTAAGATGCTTTTCTGTGACTGGTGAGTACTCAACCAAGTCA
TTCTGAGAATAGTGTATGCGGCGACCGAGTTGCTCTTGCCCGGCGTCAATACGGGATAATACCGCGCCAC
ATAGCAGAACTTTAAAAGTGCTCATCATTGGAAAACGTTCTTCGGGGCGAAAACTCTCAAGGATCTTACC
GCTGTTGAGATCCAGTTCGATGTAACCCACTCGTGCACCCAACTGATCTTCAGCATCTTTTACTTTCACC
AGCGTTTCTGGGTGAGCAAAAACAGGAAGGCAAAATGCCGCAAAAAAGGGAATAAGGGCGACACGGAAAT
GTTGAATACTCATACTCTTCCTTTTTCAATATTATTGAAGCATTTATCAGGGTTATTGTCTCATGAGCGG
ATACATATTTGAATGTATTTAGAAAAATAAACAAATAGGGGTTCCGC
Features (pLannotate 1.2.2; 25 found; start..end, strand, type, name):
     60..112     -  misc_feature   bom (fragment): basis of mobility region from pBR322
    267..646     +  enhancer       CMV enhancer: human cytomegalovirus immediate early enhancer
    647..850     +  promoter       CMV promoter: human cytomegalovirus (CMV) immediate early promoter
    846..879     +  LTR            5' LTR (truncated) (fragment): truncated 5' long terminal repeat (LTR) from HIV-1
    895..913     +  promoter       T7 promoter: promoter for bacteriophage T7 RNA polymerase
    942..1025    +  CDS            COX8A (fragment): COX8A_HUMAN - Also known as COX8, COX8L. Experimental evidence at protein level: Swiss-Prot protein existence level 1. Component of the cytochrome c oxidase, the last enzyme in the mitochondrial electron transport chain which drives oxidative phosphorylation. The respiratory chain contains 3 multisubunit complexes succinate dehydrogenase (complex II, CII), ubiquinol- cytochrome c oxidoreductase (cytochrome b-c1 complex, complex III, CIII) and cytochrome c oxidase (complex IV, CIV), that cooperate to transfer electrons derived from NADH and succinate to molecular oxygen, creating an electrochem
   1026..1091    +  CDS            3xFLAG: three tandem FLAG® epitope tags, followed by an enterokinase cleavage site
   1104..1610    +  CDS            avrXa10 (fragment): AVX10_XANOO - Experimental evidence at protein level: Swiss-Prot protein existence level 1. Avirulence protein. Induces the hypersensitive response (HR)in rice plants carrying the resistance gene Xa10. Activity depends on the presence of the core repeat domains; replacement with repeat domains from other proteins (AvrBs3 of X.euvesicatoria (AC P14727) or AvrXa7 of this organism) does not elicit the HR. Probably acts as a transcription factor in its host plant (rice) to induce plant resistance or disease. From Xanthomonas oryzae pv. oryzae.
   2997..3143    +  CDS            avrBs3 (fragment): AVRB3_XANEU - Experimental evidence at protein level: Swiss-Prot protein existence level 1. Avirulence protein. Acts as a transcription factor in C.annuum plants. In susceptible plants lacking the Bs3 resistance gene induces expression of a number of genes, including genes homologous to a family of auxin-induced genes, alpha-expansin genes, pectate lyase, anthocyanidin glucoside rhamnosyl transferase and at least one transcription factor, UPA20. Their expression leads to plant hypertrophy in mesophyll cells, probably mainly mediated by UPA20 (PubMed:17962565). In resistant plants induces the h
   3228..3476    +  CDS            UGI: UNGI_BPPB2 - Experimental evidence at protein level: Swiss-Prot protein existence level 1. This protein binds specifically and reversibly to the host uracil-DNA glycosylase, preventing removal of uracil residues from PBS2 DNA by the host uracil-excision repair system. From Bacillus phage PBS2 (Bacteriophage PBS2).
   3634..3655    +  promoter       SV40 promoter (fragment): SV40 enhancer and early promoter
   3676..4104    +  rep_origin     f1 ori (sequence partly withheld): f1 bacteriophage origin of replication; arrow indicates direction of (+) strand synthesis
   4118..4447    +  promoter       SV40 promoter: SV40 enhancer and early promoter
   4495..4542    +  promoter       EM7 promoter: synthetic bacterial promoter&nbsp
   4561..4959    +  CDS            BSD: blasticidin S deaminase; Aspergillus terreus BSD; confers resistance to blasticidin
   4960..4987    +  CDS            BleoR (fragment): antibiotic-binding protein; Sh ble from Streptoalloteichus hindustanus; confers resistance to bleomycin, phleomycin, and Zeocin™
   4997..5122    +  CDS            ble (fragment): BLE_KLEPN - Experimental evidence at protein level: Swiss-Prot protein existence level 1. Binding protein with a strong affinity to the bleomycin family of antibiotics. Binds to CL990; an antimitotic-antibiotic compound. From Klebsiella pneumoniae.
   5117..5238    +  polyA_signal   SV40 poly(A) signal: SV40 polyadenylation signal
   5311..5327    -  protein_bind   lac operator: The lac repressor binds to the lac operator to inhibit transcription in E. coli. This inhibition can be relieved by adding lactose or isopropyl-β-D-thiogalactopyranoside (IPTG). lac repressor encoded by lacI
   5335..5365    -  promoter       lac promoter: promoter for the E. coli lac operon
   5380..5401    -  protein_bind   CAP binding site: CAP binding activates transcription in the presence of cAMP. E. coli catabolite activator protein
   5414..5506    -  CDS            lacI (fragment): lac repressor; lacI; The lac repressor binds to the lac operator to inhibit transcription in E. coli. This inhibition can be relieved by adding lactose or isopropyl-β-D-thiogalactopyranoside (IPTG).
   5689..6277    -  rep_origin     ori: high-copy-number ColE1/pMB1/pBR322/pUC origin of replication
   6448..7308    -  CDS            AmpR: β-lactamase; bla; confers resistance to ampicillin, carbenicillin, and related antibiotics
   7309..1       -  promoter       AmpR promoter (across the origin): bla
