[The description below was written by a language model from this plasmid's Addgene catalogue record and pLannotate feature annotations shown in this document.]
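Description:
TL1 DdCBE A1 (DddA6-C) is a 7.4 kb mammalian expression plasmid on a pCMV backbone that encodes one arm of a TALE-based, split-DddA-derived mitochondrial cytosine base editor (DdCBE). It is maintained in E. coli through a high-copy ColE1/pUC-type origin with ampicillin resistance, and also carries an f1 origin. For selection in mammalian cells, an SV40 promoter (with a bacterial EM7 promoter downstream) drives blasticidin S deaminase, followed by an SV40 polyadenylation signal. Short bleomycin-resistance fragments annotated after this gene appear to be backbone remnants rather than a functional marker.

The payload is transcribed from the CMV enhancer/promoter, with a T7 promoter just upstream of the coding region. The synthetic open reading frame begins with the COX8A mitochondrial targeting sequence, which directs import into the mitochondrial matrix, followed by a 3xFLAG epitope for detection. Next come a TALE N-terminal domain, the TL1 A1 repeat array that specifies the DNA target, and a TALE C-terminal domain. The feature table recognises the flanking TALE regions as avrXa10 and avrBs3 fragments and leaves the repeat array unannotated. Fused downstream are the C-terminal half of the DddA double-stranded DNA cytidine deaminase split at position 1397, carrying the T1413I mutation of the evolved DddA6 variant, and a uracil glycosylase inhibitor (UGI) that prevents excision of the uracil intermediate. The record lists an ATP5B 3'UTR after the coding sequence. The repeat array was installed by Golden Gate assembly, and the BsmBI sites are retained.

Because the deaminase is split, a half like this is normally co-expressed with a partner arm carrying the complementary DddA half, so that activity is reconstituted at the target and produces C-to-T edits in mitochondrial DNA. The record does not state the partner construct or the exact target sequence.
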