Addgene plasmid #221992: TL1 DdCBE A1 (DddA6-C)
Purpose: Expresses mitochondrial cytosine base editor arm in mammalian cells
Depositing lab: Stephen Ekker. Publication: Unconstrained Precision Mitochondrial Genome Editing with alphaDdCBEs. Castillo SR, Simone BW, Clark KJ, Devaux P, Ekker SC. Hum Gene Ther. 2024 Sep 24. doi: 10.1089/hum.2024.073. PubMed 39212664.
Backbone
  Vector backbone: pCMV
  Backbone size w/o insert (bp): 4717
  Vector type: Mammalian Expression, CRISPR
  Selectable markers: Blasticidin
Growth in bacteria
  Bacterial resistance: Ampicillin, 100 μg/mL
  Growth temperature: 30°C
  Growth strain: NEB Stable
  Copy number: High Copy
Gene/Insert
  Gene/Insert name: COX8A MTS-3xFLAG-TALE NT-T-TL1 TALE A1 repeats-TALE CTD-DddA6/11 1397C-UGI-ATP5B 3'UTR
  Species: Synthetic
  Insert size (bp): 2695
  Mutation: DddA: T1413I
  Promoter: CMV
  Tag / fusion protein: 3xFLAG (N terminal on backbone)
  Cloning method: Golden Gate
  Sequencing primers: 5′ T7; 3′ ACACCCGCCGCGCTTAATGC
Terms and licenses: Academic/Nonprofit Terms; Industry Terms: Not Available to Industry
Depositor comments: 5' Cloning Site: BsmBI (Not Destroyed), 3' Cloning Site: BsmBI (Not Destroyed). Please visit https://www.biorxiv.org/content/10.1101/2024.05.13.593977v1 for bioRxiv preprint.
How to cite: TL1 DdCBE A1 (DddA6-C) was a gift from Stephen Ekker (Addgene plasmid # 221992 ; http://n2t.net/addgene:221992 ; RRID:Addgene_221992)
