>Addgene plasmid #221992 | TL1 DdCBE A1 (DddA6-C) | depositor partial sequence | sequence record 434691 | Partial
ATGGCCTCCGTTCTGACCCCGCTGCTGCTGCGTGGCCTGACCGGCTCCGCTCGTCGTCTGCCAGTTCCGC
GTGCGAAAATCCATTCCCTGGACTACAAAGACCATGACGGTGATTATAAAGATCATGACATCGATTACAA
GGATGACGATGACAAGATGGACATCGCGGATCTGCGTACCCTGGGTTACAGCCAGCAGCAGCAGGAGAAG
ATCAAGCCAAAGGTGCGCAGCACCGTGGCCCAGCACCATGAAGCTCTGGTGGGTCACGGCTTCACCCACG
CGCACATCGTGGCTCTGAGCCAGCACCCAGCCGCGCTGGGTACCGTGGCCGTGAAATATCAGGACATGAT
TGCTGCCCTGCCAGAGGCTACCCATGAAGCGATTGTGGGTGTGGGCAAGCAGTGGAGCGGTGCTCGTGCG
CTGGAGGCCCTGCTGACCGTGGCCGGTGAACTGCGTGGCCCGCCGCTGCAGCTGGATACCGGCCAGCTGC
TGAAAATCGCGAAACGTGGCGGTGTGACCGCTGTGGAAGCTGTGCATGCCTGGCGTAATGCTCTGACCGG
TGCCCCCCTGAACCTGACCCCGGACCAAGTGGTGGCTATCGCCAGCAACATTGGCGGCAAGCAAGCGCTC
GAAACGGTGCAGCGGCTGTTGCCGGTGCTGTGCCAGGACCATGGCCTGACTCCGGACCAAGTGGTGGCTA
TCGCCAGCCACGATGGCGGCAAGCAAGCGCTCGAAACGGTGCAGCGGCTGTTGCCGGTGCTGTGCCAGGA
CCATGGCCTGACCCCGGACCAAGTGGTGGCTATCGCCAGCAACATTGGCGGCAAGCAAGCGCTCGAAACG
GTGCAGCGGCTGTTGCCGGTGCTGTGCCAGGACCATGGCCTGACCCCGGACCAAGTGGTGGCTATCGCCA
GCAACAATGGCGGCAAGCAAGCGCTCGAAACGGTGCAGCGGCTGTTGCCGGTGCTGTGCCAGGACCATGG
CCTGACCCCGGACCAAGTGGTGGCTATCGCCAGCAACAATGGCGGCAAGCAAGCGCTCGAAACGGTGCAG
CGGCTGTTGCCGGTGCTGTGCCAGGACCATGGCCTGACCCCGGACCAAGTGGTGGCTATCGCCAGCAACA
ATGGCGGCAAGCAAGCGCTCGAAACGGTGCAGCGGCTGTTGCCGGTGCTGTGCCAGGACCATGGCCTGAC
CCCGGACCAAGTGGTGGCTATCGCCAGCAACGGTGGCGGCAAGCAAGCGCTCGAAACGGTGCAGCGGCTG
TTGCCGGTGCTGTGCCAGGACCATGGCCTCACACCCGATCAGGTCGTGGCTATCGCCAGCAACGGTGGCG
GCAAGCAAGCGCTCGAAACGGTGCAGCGGCTGTTGCCGGTGCTGTGCCAGGACCATGGCCTGACCCCGGA
CCAAGTGGTGGCTATCGCCAGCAACGGTGGCGGCAAGCAAGCGCTCGAAACGGTGCAGCGGCTGTTGCCG
GTGCTGTGCCAGGACCATGGCCTGACCCCGGACCAAGTGGTGGCTATCGCCAGCAACAATGGCGGCAAGC
AAGCGCTCGAAACGGTGCAGCGGCTGTTGCCGGTGCTGTGCCAGGACCATGGCCTGACCCCGGACCAAGT
GGTGGCTATCGCCAGCAACGGTGGCGGCAAGCAAGCGCTCGAAACGGTGCAGCGGCTGTTGCCGGTGCTG
TGCCAGGACCATGGCCTGACCCCGGACCAAGTGGTGGCTATCGCCAGCAACGGTGGCGGCAAGCAAGCGC
TCGAAACGGTGCAGCGGCTGTTGCCGGTGCTGTGCCAGGACCATGGCCTGACCCCGGACCAAGTGGTGGC
TATCGCCAGCAACATTGGCGGCAAGCAAGCGCTCGAAACGGTGCAGCGGCTGTTGCCGGTGCTGTGCCAG
GACCATGGCCTGACCCCGGACCAAGTGGTGGCTATCGCCAGCAACATTGGCGGCAAGCAAGCGCTCGAAA
CGGTGCAGCGGCTGTTGCCGGTGCTGTGCCAGGACCATGGCCTGACCCCGGACCAAGTGGTGGCTATCGC
CAGCAACAATGGCGGCAAGCAAGCGCTCGAAAGCATTGTGGCCCAGCTGAGCCGGCCTGATCCGGCGTTG
GCCGCGTTGACCAACGATCACCTGGTGGCCCTGGCCTGCCTGGGCGGTCGTCCGGCCCTGGATGCGGTGA
AGAAAGGCCTGGGTGGATCCGCCATTCCAGTGAAGCGCGGCGCTACCGGTGAAACCAAAGTGTTTATCGG
TAACAGCAACAGCCCGAAGAGCCCGACCAAAGGCGGTTGCTCTGGCGGCTCAACTAATCTGAGCGACATC
ATTGAGAAGGAGACTGGGAAACAGCTGGTCATTCAGGAGTCCATCCTGATGCTGCCTGAGGAGGTGGAGG
AAGTGATCGGCAACAAGCCAGAGTCTGACATCCTGGTGCACACCGCCTACGACGAGTCCACAGATGAGAA
TGTGATGCTGCTGACCTCTGACGCCCCCGAGTATAAGCCTTGGGCCCTGGTCATCCAGGATTCTAACGGC
GAGAATAAGATCAAGATGCTGTGATAAGGGGTCTTTGTCCTCTGTACTGTCTCTCTCCTTGCCCCTAACC
CAAAAAGCTTCATTTTTCTGTGTAGGCTGCACAAGAGCCTTGATTGAAGATATATTCTTTCTGAACAGTA
TTTAAGGTTTCCAATAAAATGTACACCCCTCAGAA
